Addgene plasmid #185288: LLPS1-FUSN:SspB (pBS1041)
Purpose: For the mammalian expression of the human protein FUSN attached to SspB for light inducible binding to iLID scaffolds. Systems like this can be used to induce condensate formation
Depositing lab: Pamela Silver. Depositing organization: Harvard Medical School. Publication: Natural and Designed Proteins Inspired by Extremotolerant Organisms Can Form Condensates and Attenuate Apoptosis in Human Cells. Veling MT, Nguyen DT, Thadani NN, Oster ME, Rollins NJ, Brock KP, Bethel NP, Lim S, Baker D, Way JC, Marks DS, Chang RL, Silver PA. ACS Synth Biol. 2022 Mar 18;11(3):1292-1302. doi: 10.1021/acssynbio.1c00572. Epub 2022 Feb 18. PubMed 35176859.
Backbone
  Vector backbone: YK 02
  Vector type: Mammalian Expression
Growth in bacteria
  Bacterial resistance: Ampicillin, 100 μg/mL
  Growth temperature: 37°C
  Growth strain: DH5alpha
  Copy number: High Copy
Gene/Insert
  Gene/Insert name: FUSN
  Species: H. sapiens (human)
  Cloning method: Gibson Cloning
Terms and licenses: Academic/Nonprofit Terms; Industry Terms: Not Available to Industry
Depositor comments: This plasmid encodes a protein fused to SspB. SspB will bind to iLID upon exposure to blue light. We used it to test for light inducible condensate formations using a scaffold protein (FTH1) bound to iLID which was expressed off a separate plasmid (see pBS1042 for the scaffold protein).
How to cite: LLPS1-FUSN:SspB (pBS1041) was a gift from Pamela Silver (Addgene plasmid # 185288 ; http://n2t.net/addgene:185288 ; RRID:Addgene_185288)
