[The description below was written by a language model from this plasmid's Addgene catalogue record and pLannotate feature annotations shown in this document.]
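Description:
LLPS1-FUSN:SspB (pBS1041) is a 6.6 kb mammalian expression plasmid built on a backbone recorded as YK 02. It is propagated in E. coli through a high-copy ColE1/pUC-type origin and selected with ampicillin via the bla gene. An f1 phage origin is also present. The feature table additionally shows an SV40 early promoter followed by the bacterial EM7 promoter, both driving a Sh ble (bleomycin/Zeocin resistance) gene with an SV40 polyadenylation signal. This arrangement could in principle allow Zeocin selection in mammalian or bacterial cells, although the catalogue entry lists only ampicillin.

The payload is a single fusion reading frame expressed from the CMV immediate-early enhancer and promoter and terminated by the bovine growth hormone poly(A) signal, with a T7 promoter lying just upstream of the coding region. In order, the annotated segments are a fragment of human FUS (the "FUSN" portion named in the record), the red fluorescent protein mCherry, and an SspB fragment. SspB is the binding partner of the iLID optogenetic module, and the two associate on exposure to blue light. According to the depositor, this construct was co-expressed with a separate plasmid encoding iLID fused to the scaffold protein FTH1. Illumination then recruits many copies of the FUS fragment onto the scaffold, and mCherry lets the protein's localisation be followed by microscopy. The system was used to test light-inducible condensate formation in human cells, and the plasmid appears to be one of a series in which candidate proteins were fused to SspB for this assay.
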