Features (pLannotate 1.2.2; 23 found; start..end, strand, type, name):
     26..78      -  misc_feature   bom (fragment): basis of mobility region from pBR322
    233..612     +  enhancer       CMV enhancer: human cytomegalovirus immediate early enhancer
    613..816     +  promoter       CMV promoter: human cytomegalovirus (CMV) immediate early promoter
    812..845     +  LTR            5' LTR (truncated) (fragment): truncated 5' long terminal repeat (LTR) from HIV-1
    861..879     +  promoter       T7 promoter: promoter for bacteriophage T7 RNA polymerase
    903..1502    +  CDS            FUS (fragment): FUS_HUMAN - Also known as TLS. Experimental evidence at protein level: Swiss-Prot protein existence level 1. DNA/RNA-binding protein that plays a role in various cellular processes such as transcription regulation, RNA splicing, RNA transport, DNA repair and damage response (PubMed:27731383). Binds to nascent pre-mRNAs and acts as a molecular mediator between RNA polymerase II and U1 small nuclear ribonucleoprotein thereby coupling transcription and splicing (PubMed:26124092). Binds also its own pre- mRNA and autoregulates its expression; this autoregulation mechanism is mediated by non-sense-
   1554..2261    +  CDS            mCherry: mCherry is a basic (constitutively fluorescent) red fluorescent protein published in 2004, derived from Discosoma sp.. It is reported to be a very rapidly-maturing monomer with low acid sensitivity.
   2292..2621    +  CDS            sspB (fragment): SSPB_HAEIN - Experimental evidence at protein level: Swiss-Prot protein existence level 1. Also stimulates degradation of the N-terminus of RseA (residues 1-108, alone or in complex with sigma-E) by ClpX-ClpP in a non-ssrA-mediated fashion. From Haemophilus influenzae (strain ATCC 51907 / DSM 11121 / KW20 / Rd).
   2647..2871    +  polyA_signal   bGH poly(A) signal: bovine growth hormone polyadenylation signal
   2875..2896    +  promoter       SV40 promoter (fragment): SV40 enhancer and early promoter
   2917..3345    +  rep_origin     f1 ori (sequence partly withheld): f1 bacteriophage origin of replication; arrow indicates direction of (+) strand synthesis
   3359..3688    +  promoter       SV40 promoter: SV40 enhancer and early promoter
   3736..3783    +  promoter       EM7 promoter: synthetic bacterial promoter&nbsp
   3802..4176    +  CDS            BleoR: antibiotic-binding protein; Sh ble from Streptoalloteichus hindustanus; confers resistance to bleomycin, phleomycin, and Zeocin™
   4186..4311    +  CDS            ble (fragment): BLE_KLEPN - Experimental evidence at protein level: Swiss-Prot protein existence level 1. Binding protein with a strong affinity to the bleomycin family of antibiotics. Binds to CL990; an antimitotic-antibiotic compound. From Klebsiella pneumoniae.
   4306..4427    +  polyA_signal   SV40 poly(A) signal: SV40 polyadenylation signal
   4500..4516    -  protein_bind   lac operator: The lac repressor binds to the lac operator to inhibit transcription in E. coli. This inhibition can be relieved by adding lactose or isopropyl-β-D-thiogalactopyranoside (IPTG). lac repressor encoded by lacI
   4524..4554    -  promoter       lac promoter: promoter for the E. coli lac operon
   4569..4590    -  protein_bind   CAP binding site: CAP binding activates transcription in the presence of cAMP. E. coli catabolite activator protein
   4603..4695    -  CDS            lacI (fragment): lac repressor; lacI; The lac repressor binds to the lac operator to inhibit transcription in E. coli. This inhibition can be relieved by adding lactose or isopropyl-β-D-thiogalactopyranoside (IPTG).
   4878..5466    -  rep_origin     ori: high-copy-number ColE1/pMB1/pBR322/pUC origin of replication
   5637..6497    -  CDS            AmpR: β-lactamase; bla; confers resistance to ampicillin, carbenicillin, and related antibiotics
   6498..6602    -  promoter       AmpR promoter: bla
>Addgene plasmid #185288 | LLPS1-FUSN:SspB (pBS1041) | addgene full sequence | sequence record 363894 | Addgene NGS Result
CGGATCGGGAGATCTCCCGATCCCCTATGGTGCACTCTCAGTACAATCTGCTCTGATGCCGCATAGTTAA
GCCAGTATCTGCTCCCTGCTTGTGTGTTGGAGGTCGCTGAGTAGTGCGCGAGCAAAATTTAAGCTACAAC
AAGGCAAGGCTTGACCGACAATTGCATGAAGAATCTGCTTAGGGTTAGGCGTTTTGCGCTGCTTCGCGAT
GTACGGGCCAGATATACGCGTTGACATTGATTATTGACTAGTTATTAATAGTAATCAATTACGGGGTCAT
TAGTTCATAGCCCATATATGGAGTTCCGCGTTACATAACTTACGGTAAATGGCCCGCCTGGCTGACCGCC
CAACGACCCCCGCCCATTGACGTCAATAATGACGTATGTTCCCATAGTAACGCCAATAGGGACTTTCCAT
TGACGTCAATGGGTGGAGTATTTACGGTAAACTGCCCACTTGGCAGTACATCAAGTGTATCATATGCCAA
GTACGCCCCCTATTGACGTCAATGACGGTAAATGGCCCGCCTGGCATTATGCCCAGTACATGACCTTATG
GGACTTTCCTACTTGGCAGTACATCTACGTATTAGTCATCGCTATTACCATGGTGATGCGGTTTTGGCAG
TACATCAATGGGCGTGGATAGCGGTTTGACTCACGGGGATTTCCAAGTCTCCACCCCATTGACGTCAATG
GGAGTTTGTTTTGGCACCAAAATCAACGGGACTTTCCAAAATGTCGTAACAACTCCGCCCCATTGACGCA
AATGGGCGGTAGGCGTGTACGGTGGGAGGTCTATATAAGCAGAGCTCTCTGGCTAACTAGAGAACCCACT
GCTTACTGGCTTATCGAAATTAATACGACTCACTATAGGGAGACCCAAGCTGGCTAGCCACCATGGCCTC
AAACGATTATACCCAACAAGCAACCCAAAGCTATGGGGCCTACCCCACCCAGCCCGGGCAGGGCTATTCC
CAGCAGAGCAGTCAGCCCTACGGACAGCAGAGTTACAGTGGTTATAGCCAGTCCACGGACACTTCAGGCT
ATGGCCAGAGCAGCTATTCTTCTTATGGCCAGAGCCAGAACACAGGCTATGGAACTCAGTCAACTCCCCA
GGGATATGGCTCGACTGGCGGCTATGGCAGTAGCCAGAGCTCCCAATCGTCTTACGGGCAGCAGTCCTCC
TATCCTGGCTATGGCCAGCAGCCAGCTCCCAGCAGCACCTCGGGAAGTTACGGTAGCAGTTCTCAGAGCA
GCAGCTATGGGCAGCCCCAGAGTGGGAGCTACAGCCAGCAGCCTAGCTATGGTGGACAGCAGCAAAGCTA
TGGACAGCAGCAAAGCTATAATCCCCCTCAGGGCTATGGACAGCAGAACCAGTACAACAGCAGCAGTGGT
GGTGGAGGCGGAGGCGGAGGTGGAGGTAACTATGGCCAAGATCAATCCTCCATGAGTAGTGGTGGTGGCA
GTGGTGGCGGTTATGGCAATCAAGACCAGAGTGGTGGAGGTGGCAGCGGTGGCTATGGACAGCAGGACCG
TGGAGGTGGAGGAATGGTGTCTAAAGGCGAGGAGGATAACATGGCTATAATCAAGGAATTTATGAGGTTC
AAGGTGCATATGGAGGGATCTGTGAACGGTCACGAGTTCGAAATCGAGGGCGAAGGCGAGGGGCGACCCT
ATGAAGGGACACAGACGGCCAAACTGAAGGTGACCAAGGGTGGCCCCCTGCCTTTCGCCTGGGACATCCT
GTCACCCCAGTTTATGTACGGCTCTAAGGCTTACGTTAAGCACCCTGCCGATATTCCGGACTACTTGAAA
CTGAGCTTCCCTGAAGGGTTCAAGTGGGAACGGGTAATGAATTTTGAGGATGGCGGTGTAGTCACAGTTA
CCCAGGACAGCTCTCTTCAGGACGGAGAATTTATCTATAAGGTTAAACTTCGGGGCACTAACTTCCCATC
AGACGGCCCCGTGATGCAGAAGAAAACTATGGGCTGGGAAGCCAGCTCAGAACGCATGTATCCCGAGGAC
GGAGCACTGAAGGGAGAAATCAAGCAGCGACTCAAGCTGAAGGATGGGGGACATTATGATGCTGAGGTCA
AAACCACCTATAAGGCCAAGAAACCCGTTCAGCTTCCTGGGGCATACAACGTGAATATCAAACTGGATAT
TACATCCCATAACGAAGACTATACCATCGTGGAACAGTACGAGCGGGCCGAGGGCAGACATAGCACAGGG
GGCATGGATGAATTGTACAAGGCGGCCGGATCCGGTGGTACCTCTGGAGGTAGCTCCCCGAAACGCCCTA
AGCTGCTGCGTGAATATTACGATTGGCTGGTTGATAACAGCTTTACCCCATATCTGGTGGTGGATGCCAC
ATACCTGGGCGTGAACGTGCCCGTGGAGTATGTGAAAGACGGTCAGATCGTGCTGAATCTGTCTGCAAGT
GCGACCGGCAACCTGCAACTGACAAATGATTTTATCCAGTTCAACGCCCGCTTTAAGGGCGTGTCTCGTG
AACTGTATATCCCGATGGGTGCCGCTCTGGCCATTTACGCTCGCGAGAACGGCGATGGTGTGATGTTCGA
ACCAGAAGAAATCTATGACGAGCTGAATATTGGTTAAACCCGCTGATCAGCCTCGACTGTGCCTTCTAGT
TGCCAGCCATCTGTTGTTTGCCCCTCCCCCGTGCCTTCCTTGACCCTGGAAGGTGCCACTCCCACTGTCC
TTTCCTAATAAAATGAGGAAATTGCATCGCATTGTCTGAGTAGGTGTCATTCTATTCTGGGGGGTGGGGT
GGGGCAGGACAGCAAGGGGGAGGATTGGGAAGACAATAGCAGGCATGCTGGGGATGCGGTGGGCTCTATG
GCTTCTGAGGCGGAAAGAACCAGCTGGGGCTCTAGGGGGTATCCCC
[124 nt withheld, positions 2917-3040]
C
[91 nt withheld, positions 3042-3132]
A
[49 nt withheld, positions 3134-3182]
CCTTTGACGTTGGAGTCCACGTTCTTT
[37 nt withheld, positions 3210-3246]
ACCCTATCTCGGTCTATTCTTTTGATTTATAAGGGATTTTGCCGATTTCGGCCTATTGGTTAAAAAATGA
GCTGATTTAACAAAAATTTAACGCGAATTAATTCTGTGGAATGTGTGTCAGTTAGGGTGTGGAAAGTCCC
CAGGCTCCCCAGCAGGCAGAAGTATGCAAAGCATGCATCTCAATTAGTCAGCAACCAGGTGTGGAAAGTC
CCCAGGCTCCCCAGCAGGCAGAAGTATGCAAAGCATGCATCTCAATTAGTCAGCAACCATAGTCCCGCCC
CTAACTCCGCCCATCCCGCCCCTAACTCCGCCCAGTTCCGCCCATTCTCCGCCCCATGGCTGACTAATTT
TTTTTATTTATGCAGAGGCCGAGGCCGCCTCTGCCTCTGAGCTATTCCAGAAGTAGTGAGGAGGCTTTTT
TGGAGGCCTAGGCTTTTGCAAAAAGCTCCCGGGAGCTTGTATATCCATTTTCGGATCTGATCAGCACGTG
TTGACAATTAATCATCGGCATAGTATATCGGCATAGTATAATACGACAAGGTGAGGAACTAAACCATGGC
CAAGTTGACCAGTGCCGTTCCGGTGCTCACCGCGCGCGACGTCGCCGGAGCGGTCGAGTTCTGGACCGAC
CGGCTCGGGTTCTCCCGGGACTTCGTGGAGGACGACTTCGCCGGTGTGGTCCGGGACGACGTGACCCTGT
TCATCAGCGCGGTCCAGGACCAGGTGGTGCCGGACAACACCCTGGCCTGGGTGTGGGTGCGCGGCCTGGA
CGAGCTGTACGCCGAGTGGTCGGAGGTCGTGTCCACGAACTTCCGGGACGCCTCCGGGCCGGCCATGACC
GAGATCGGCGAGCAGCCGTGGGGGCGGGAGTTCGCCCTGCGCGACCCGGCCGGCAACTGCGTGCACTTCG
TGGCCGAGGAGCAGGACTGACACGTGCTACGAGATTTCGATTCCACCGCCGCCTTCTATGAAAGGTTGGG
CTTCGGAATCGTTTTCCGGGACGCCGGCTGGATGATCCTCCAGCGCGGGGATCTCATGCTGGAGTTCTTC
GCCCACCCCAACTTGTTTATTGCAGCTTATAATGGTTACAAATAAAGCAATAGCATCACAAATTTCACAA
ATAAAGCATTTTTTTCACTGCATTCTAGTTGTGGTTTGTCCAAACTCATCAATGTATCTTATCATGTCTG
TATACCGTCGACCTCTAGCTAGAGCTTGGCGTAATCATGGTCATAGCTGTTTCCTGTGTGAAATTGTTAT
CCGCTCACAATTCCACACAACATACGAGCCGGAAGCATAAAGTGTAAAGCCTGGGGTGCCTAATGAGTGA
GCTAACTTACATTAATTGCGTTGCGCTCACTGCCCGCTTTCCAGTCGGGAAACCTGTCGTGCCAGCTGCA
TTAATGAATCGGCCAACGCGCGGGGAGAGGCGGTTTGCGTATTGGGCGCTCTTCCGCTTCCTCGCTCACT
GACTCGCTGCGCTCGGTCGTTCGGCTGCGGCGAGCGGTATCAGCTCACTCAAAGGCGGTAATACGGTTAT
CCACAGAATCAGGGGATAACGCAGGAAAGAACATGTGAGCAAAAGGCCAGCAAAAGGCCAGGAACCGTAA
AAAGGCCGCGTTGCTGGCGTTTTTCCATAGGCTCCGCCCCCCTGACGAGCATCACAAAAATCGACGCTCA
AGTCAGAGGTGGCGAAACCCGACAGGACTATAAAGATACCAGGCGTTTCCCCCTGGAAGCTCCCTCGTGC
GCTCTCCTGTTCCGACCCTGCCGCTTACCGGATACCTGTCCGCCTTTCTCCCTTCGGGAAGCGTGGCGCT
TTCTCATAGCTCACGCTGTAGGTATCTCAGTTCGGTGTAGGTCGTTCGCTCCAAGCTGGGCTGTGTGCAC
GAACCCCCCGTTCAGCCCGACCGCTGCGCCTTATCCGGTAACTATCGTCTTGAGTCCAACCCGGTAAGAC
ACGACTTATCGCCACTGGCAGCAGCCACTGGTAACAGGATTAGCAGAGCGAGGTATGTAGGCGGTGCTAC
AGAGTTCTTGAAGTGGTGGCCTAACTACGGCTACACTAGAAGAACAGTATTTGGTATCTGCGCTCTGCTG
AAGCCAGTTACCTTCGGAAAAAGAGTTGGTAGCTCTTGATCCGGCAAACAAACCACCGCTGGTAGCGGTG
GTTTTTTTGTTTGCAAGCAGCAGATTACGCGCAGAAAAAAAGGATCTCAAGAAGATCCTTTGATCTTTTC
TACGGGGTCTGACGCTCAGTGGAACGAAAACTCACGTTAAGGGATTTTGGTCATGAGATTATCAAAAAGG
ATCTTCACCTAGATCCTTTTAAATTAAAAATGAAGTTTTAAATCAATCTAAAGTATATATGAGTAAACTT
GGTCTGACAGTTACCAATGCTTAATCAGTGAGGCACCTATCTCAGCGATCTGTCTATTTCGTTCATCCAT
AGTTGCCTGACTCCCCGTCGTGTAGATAACTACGATACGGGAGGGCTTACCATCTGGCCCCAGTGCTGCA
ATGATACCGCGAGACCCACGCTCACCGGCTCCAGATTTATCAGCAATAAACCAGCCAGCCGGAAGGGCCG
AGCGCAGAAGTGGTCCTGCAACTTTATCCGCCTCCATCCAGTCTATTAATTGTTGCCGGGAAGCTAGAGT
AAGTAGTTCGCCAGTTAATAGTTTGCGCAACGTTGTTGCCATTGCTACAGGCATCGTGGTGTCACGCTCG
TCGTTTGGTATGGCTTCATTCAGCTCCGGTTCCCAACGATCAAGGCGAGTTACATGATCCCCCATGTTGT
GCAAAAAAGCGGTTAGCTCCTTCGGTCCTCCGATCGTTGTCAGAAGTAAGTTGGCCGCAGTGTTATCACT
CATGGTTATGGCAGCACTGCATAATTCTCTTACTGTCATGCCATCCGTAAGATGCTTTTCTGTGACTGGT
GAGTACTCAACCAAGTCATTCTGAGAATAGTGTATGCGGCGACCGAGTTGCTCTTGCCCGGCGTCAATAC
GGGATAATACCGCGCCACATAGCAGAACTTTAAAAGTGCTCATCATTGGAAAACGTTCTTCGGGGCGAAA
ACTCTCAAGGATCTTACCGCTGTTGAGATCCAGTTCGATGTAACCCACTCGTGCACCCAACTGATCTTCA
GCATCTTTTACTTTCACCAGCGTTTCTGGGTGAGCAAAAACAGGAAGGCAAAATGCCGCAAAAAAGGGAA
TAAGGGCGACACGGAAATGTTGAATACTCATACTCTTCCTTTTTCAATATTATTGAAGCATTTATCAGGG
TTATTGTCTCATGAGCGGATACATATTTGAATGTATTTAGAAAAATAAACAAATAGGGGTTCCGCGCACA
TTTCCCCGAAAAGTGCCACCTGACGTCGA
